>Addgene plasmid #33226 | pDMG1p | depositor partial sequence | sequence record 39483 | cog-1 3'UTR - 1st, 2nd site GU6,8
CTTTTAAGCGTTCTACCTCTCCCCCTCCCTTCAACCGAGTGTATTATTCCCCCAATTTGTTTGCAATTTT
TTCCTGAAGCCCTCTAAGAAAATCCAAAATCATGACCTACTTCCGTCTTTACACCTGATTACCTGAATAC
CAACACCCCACACAGATGCCATGATCTCTCGTCTTTTCTCGTACTTTTGTATAATTTTTTTTCTTAATTT
TTTTGCATGTTTTCCCATAGTTATAGCCATTTTTTTTTCTTTTTTTTCCAAATCATCGTCACTTGTGCAA
AAACCAAACTCCCTTTTACCGTTAAACCATGCCCAAGTGCAAAAAATTTCCCATTTAATTGTACGTTTTT
TTCTCTTCAAATTGGATTCTAATGACATAAATTTATTAGATTAA
