>Addgene plasmid #33226 | pDMG1p | addgene partial sequence | sequence record 41288 | EBV-rev 5'-GTGGTTTGTCCAAACTCATC-3'
ATCTAATAAATTTATGTCATTAGAATCCAATTTGAAGAGAAAAAAACGTACAATTAAATGGGAAATTTTT
TGCACTTGGGCATGGTTTAACGGTAAAAGGGAGTTTGGTTTTTGCACAAGTGACGATGATTTGGAAAAAA
AAGAAAAAAAAATGGCTATAACTATGGGAAAACATGCAAAAAAATTAAGAAAAAAAATTATACAAAAGTA
CGAGAAAAGACGAGAGATCATGGCATCTGTGTGGGGTGTTGGTATTCAGGTAATCAGGTGTAAAGACGGA
AGTAGGTCATGATTTTGGATTTTCTTAGAGGGCTTCAGGAAAAAATTGCAAACAAATTGGGGGAATAATA
CACTCGGTTGAAGGGAGGGGGAGAGGTAGAACGCTTAAAAGTCTAGAACACTAGTAGTGATATCGAGACC
GGTATAGAGCTCCTAGAATTATTGTTCATTTTTGAGAACTCGCTCAACGAACGATTTGATATATTTTCCC
ATTTCATCAGGTGCATCTTCTTGCGAAAAATGAAGACCTTTTACTTTGACAAATTCAGTATTAGGAAACT
TCTTGGCACCTTCAACAATAGCATTGGAAAAGAATCCTGGGTCCGATTCAATAAACATTTTTGGTAAATC
ATCACTTGCACGTAGATAAGCATTATAATTCCTAACAATTTGTACAACGTCAGGTTTACCACCTTTTACT
AACGGGATTTCACGAGGCCATGATAATGTTGGACGACGAACTTCACCTTTCTCTTTGAATGGTTCAAGAT
ATGCTGCAAATTCTTCTGGTTCTAACTTTCTCATGATTTTTGATGGCAACATGGTTTCCACGAAGAAGTT
ATTCTCCAAAACCATTTTTTCTCCTTCTTCAGATTTGATCCACGCAATATCTTCTTCAATATCAGGCCAT
TCATCC
