[The description below was written by a language model from this plasmid's Addgene catalogue record.]
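Description:
pDMG1p is a mammalian luciferase reporter plasmid built on the pIS1 backbone (about 4.1 kb without insert). It is propagated in E. coli as a high-copy plasmid under ampicillin selection. The record does not give a feature table, so the promoter driving the reporter, the type of luciferase, the polyadenylation signal and the origin of replication are not stated.

The insert is the 3′ untranslated region of the C. elegans gene cog-1, cloned between XbaI and EagI sites, both of which are retained. It sits downstream of the backbone-encoded luciferase, which the record lists as an N-terminal fusion partner. Because the insert is a UTR, this in practice means the luciferase open reading frame is followed by the cog-1 3′UTR in the same transcript. Reporter output therefore reflects any post-transcriptional regulation acting through that UTR.

The insert carries a mutation described as "1st, 2nd site GU6,8". This most plausibly indicates that both microRNA target sites in the UTR were altered to introduce G:U wobble pairs at seed positions 6 and 8, although the record does not spell this out.

The associated publication examines how weak seed-pairing stability and high target-site abundance reduce the proficiency of lsy-6 and other microRNAs. This construct therefore appears to be one of a series of cog-1 3′UTR variants for reporter assays in transfected mammalian cells, in which repression of wild-type and mutated target sites is compared to measure how seed pairing affects microRNA-mediated silencing.
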