Addgene plasmid #33226: pDMG1p
Depositing lab: David Bartel. Depositing organization: Whitehead Institute for Biomedical Research. Publication: Weak seed-pairing stability and high target-site abundance decrease the proficiency of lsy-6 and other microRNAs. Garcia DM, Baek D, Shin C, Bell GW, Grimson A, Bartel DP. Nat Struct Mol Biol. 2011 Sep 11;18(10):1139-46. doi: 10.1038/nsmb.2115. PubMed 21909094.
Backbone
  Vector backbone: pIS1
  Backbone manufacturer: Addgene (#12179)
  Backbone size w/o insert (bp): 4085
  Vector type: Mammalian Expression, Luciferase
Growth in bacteria
  Bacterial resistance: Ampicillin, 100 μg/mL
  Growth temperature: 37°C
  Growth strain: DH5alpha
  Copy number: High Copy
Gene/Insert
  Gene/Insert name: cog-1 3'UTR
  Species: C. elegans (nematode)
  Mutation: 1st, 2nd site GU6,8
  GenBank ID: NM_001027093
  Entrez Gene: cog-1 (a.k.a. R03C1.3)
  Tag / fusion protein: Luciferase (N terminal on backbone)
  Cloning method: Restriction Enzyme; 5′ cloning site XbaI (not destroyed); 3′ cloning site EagI (not destroyed)
  Sequencing primers: 5′ none; 3′ EBV Reverse
Terms and licenses: Academic/Nonprofit Terms; Industry Terms: Not Available to Industry
How to cite: pDMG1p was a gift from David Bartel (Addgene plasmid # 33226 ; http://n2t.net/addgene:33226 ; RRID:Addgene_33226)
